Addgene plasmid #27083: pDB1 (CK2alpha)
Depositing lab: David Litchfield. Depositing organization: University of Western Ontario. Publication: Protein kinase CK2 is a constitutively active enzyme that promotes cell survival: strategies to identify CK2 substrates and manipulate its activity in mammalian cells. Turowec JP, Duncan JS, French AC, Gyenis L, St Denis NA, Vilk G, Litchfield DW.. Methods Enzymol. 2010;484:471-93. 10.1016/B978-0-12-381298-8.00023-X PubMed 21036246.
Backbone
  Vector backbone: pGEX-3X
  Backbone manufacturer: GE Healthcare Life Sciences
  Backbone size w/o insert (bp): 4952
  Vector type: Bacterial Expression
Growth in bacteria
  Bacterial resistance: Ampicillin, 100 μg/mL
  Growth temperature: 37°C
  Growth strain: DH5alpha
  Copy number: Low Copy
Gene/Insert
  Gene/Insert name: CK2alpha (alt names: CK2α; Casein Kinase II alpha)
  Species: H. sapiens (human)
  Insert size (bp): 1429
  Entrez Gene: CSNK2A1 (a.k.a. CK2A1, CKII, Cka1, Cka2, OCNDS)
  Tag / fusion protein: GST (N terminal on insert)
  Cloning method: Restriction Enzyme; 5′ cloning site BamHI (not destroyed); 3′ cloning site BamHI (not destroyed)
  Sequencing primers: 5′ pGEX 5'; 3′ pGEX 3'
Terms and licenses: Academic/Nonprofit Terms; Industry Terms: Not Available to Industry
How to cite: pDB1 (CK2alpha) was a gift from David Litchfield (Addgene plasmid # 27083 ; http://n2t.net/addgene:27083 ; RRID:Addgene_27083)
