[The description below was written by a language model from this plasmid's Addgene catalogue record and pLannotate feature annotations shown in this document.]
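Description:
pDB1 (CK2alpha) is a bacterial expression plasmid built on the pGEX-3X backbone for producing the human catalytic alpha subunit of protein kinase CK2 (casein kinase II alpha, gene CSNK2A1) as a glutathione S-transferase fusion in E. coli. It replicates from a ColE1/pMB1-type origin and is selected with ampicillin through the β-lactamase (AmpR) gene. The catalogue lists it as low copy, although the annotation software labels the origin generically as high copy and finds only fragments of rop and the pBR322 bom region.

Expression is driven by the tac promoter, a strong trp/lac hybrid, followed by a lac operator. The plasmid also carries its own lacI gene with its promoter, so the lac repressor holds transcription off until it is relieved by IPTG. Downstream lies the Schistosoma japonicum GST coding sequence, placed N-terminal to the kinase. The CK2α insert of about 1.4 kb was cloned into a BamHI site that is retained at both ends, and its open reading frame is annotated at roughly 1.2 kb of the 6,377-nt sequenced plasmid. The annotation tool matched this ORF to the bovine orthologue, but the catalogue records the insert as human. Residual lac promoter/lacZα sequence, a small yciV fragment and a stray pBluescript polylinker fragment also appear in the feature table and have no stated function.

The GST tag allows affinity purification of the fusion on glutathione resin. The associated publication concerns strategies to identify CK2 substrates and manipulate CK2 activity, which is consistent with use of the plasmid as a source of recombinant kinase.
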