Features (pLannotate 1.2.2; 18 found; start..end, strand, type, name):
     47..124     +  promoter       lacI promoter: lacI
    125..1207    +  CDS            lacI: lac repressor; lacI; The lac repressor binds to the lac operator to inhibit transcription in E. coli. This inhibition can be relieved by adding lactose or isopropyl-β-D-thiogalactopyranoside (IPTG).
   1220..1241    +  protein_bind   CAP binding site: CAP binding activates transcription in the presence of cAMP. E. coli catabolite activator protein
   1256..1286    +  promoter       lac promoter: promoter for the E. coli lac operon
   1294..1310    +  protein_bind   lac operator: The lac repressor binds to the lac operator to inhibit transcription in E. coli. This inhibition can be relieved by adding lactose or isopropyl-β-D-thiogalactopyranoside (IPTG). lac repressor encoded by lacI
   1330..1503    +  CDS            lacZα: LacZα fragment of β-galactosidase; lacZ fragment
   1767..1883    -  CDS            yciV (fragment): RNAAM_ECOLI - Also known as trpH From Escherichia coli (strain K12).
   1959..1987    +  promoter       tac promoter: strong E. coli promoter; hybrid between the trp and lac UV5 promoters
   1995..2011    +  protein_bind   lac operator: The lac repressor binds to the lac operator to inhibit transcription in E. coli. This inhibition can be relieved by adding lactose or isopropyl-β-D-thiogalactopyranoside (IPTG). lac repressor encoded by lacI
   2034..2687    +  CDS            GST26_SCHJA: Experimental evidence at protein level: Swiss-Prot protein existence level 1. GST isoenzymes appear to play a central role in the parasite detoxification system. Other functions are also suspected including a role in increasing the solubility of haematin in the parasite gut. From Schistosoma japonicum (Blood fluke).
   2715..3887    +  CDS            CSNK2A1: CSK21_BOVIN - Also known as CK2A1. Experimental evidence at protein level: Swiss-Prot protein existence level 1. Catalytic subunit of a constitutively active serine/threonine-protein kinase complex that phosphorylates a large number of substrates containing acidic residues C-terminal to the phosphorylated serine or threonine. Regulates numerous cellular processes, such as cell cycle progression, apoptosis and transcription, as well as viral infection. May act as a regulatory node which integrates and coordinates numerous signals leading to an appropriate cellular response. During mitosis, func
   4126..4144    -  misc_feature   MCS (fragment): pBluescript multiple cloning site
   4174..4213    +  CDS            rop (fragment): Rop protein, which maintains plasmids at low copy number; rop
   4315..4350    +  misc_feature   bom (fragment): basis of mobility region from pBR322
   4456..4560    +  promoter       AmpR promoter: bla
   4561..5421    +  CDS            AmpR: β-lactamase; bla; confers resistance to ampicillin, carbenicillin, and related antibiotics
   5592..6180    +  rep_origin     ori: high-copy-number ColE1/pMB1/pBR322/pUC origin of replication
   6366..40      -  misc_feature   bom (fragment) (across the origin): basis of mobility region from pBR322
>Addgene plasmid #27083 | pDB1 (CK2alpha) | addgene full sequence | sequence record 270809 | Addgene NGS Result
TTTTCTCCTTACGCATCTGTGCGGTATTTCACACCGCATAAATTCCGACACCATCGAATGGCGCAAAACC
TTTCGCGGTATGGCATGATAGCGCCCGGAAGAGAGTCAATTCAGGGTGGTGAATGTGAAACCAGTAACGT
TATACGATGTCGCAGAGTATGCCGGTGTCTCTTATCAGACCGTTTCCCGCGTGGTGAACCAGGCCAGCCA
CGTTTCTGCGAAAACGCGGGAAAAAGTGGAAGCGGCGATGGCGGAGCTGAATTACATTCCCAACCGCGTG
GCACAACAACTGGCGGGCAAACAGTCGTTGCTGATTGGCGTTGCCACCTCCAGTCTGGCCCTGCACGCGC
CGTCGCAAATTGTCGCGGCGATTAAATCTCGCGCCGATCAACTGGGTGCCAGCGTGGTGGTGTCGATGGT
AGAACGAAGCGGCGTCGAAGCCTGTAAAGCGGCGGTGCACAATCTTCTCGCGCAACGCGTCAGTGGGCTG
ATCATTAACTATCCGCTGGATGACCAGGATGCCATTGCTGTGGAAGCTGCCTGCACTAATGTTCCGGCGT
TATTTCTTGATGTCTCTGACCAGACACCCATCAACAGTATTATTTTCTCCCATGAAGACGGTACGCGACT
GGGCGTGGAGCATCTGGTCGCATTGGGTCACCAGCAAATCGCGCTGTTAGCGGGCCCATTAAGTTCTGTC
TCGGCGCGTCTGCGTCTGGCTGGCTGGCATAAATATCTCACTCGCAATCAAATTCAGCCGATAGCGGAAC
GGGAAGGCGACTGGAGTGCCATGTCCGGTTTTCAACAAACCATGCAAATGCTGAATGAGGGCATCGTTCC
CACTGCGATGCTGGTTGCCAACGATCAGATGGCGCTGGGCGCAATGCGCGCCATTACCGAGTCCGGGCTG
CGCGTTGGTGCGGATATCTCGGTAGTGGGATACGACGATACCGAAGACAGCTCATGTTATATCCCGCCGT
TAACCACCATCAAACAGGATTTTCGCCTGCTGGGGCAAACCAGCGTGGACCGCTTGCTGCAACTCTCTCA
GGGCCAGGCGGTGAAGGGCAATCAGCTGTTGCCCGTCTCACTGGTGAAAAGAAAAACCACCCTGGCGCCC
AATACGCAAACCGCCTCTCCCCGCGCGTTGGCCGATTCATTAATGCAGCTGGCACGACAGGTTTCCCGAC
TGGAAAGCGGGCAGTGAGCGCAACGCAATTAATGTAAGTTAGCTCACTCATTAGGCACCCCAGGCTTTAC
ACTTTATGCTTCCGGCTCGTATGTTGTGTGGAATTGTGAGCGGATAACAATTTCACACAGGAAACAGCTA
TGACCATGATTACGGATTCACTGGCCGTCGTTTTACAACGTCGTGACTGGGAAAACCCTGGCGTTACCCA
ACTTAATCGCCTTGCAGCACATCCCCCTTTCGCCAGCTGGCGTAATAGCGAAGAGGCCCGCACCGATCGC
CCTTCCCAACAGTTGCGCAGCCTGAATGGCGAATGGCGCTTTGCCTGGTTTCCGGCACCAGAAGCGGTGC
CGGAAAGCTGGCTGGAGTGCGATCTTCCTGAGGCCGATACTGTCGTCGTCCCCTCAAACTGGCAGATGCA
CGGTTACGATGCGCCCATCTACACCAACGTGACCTATCCCATTACGGTCAATCCGCCGTTTGTTCCCACG
GAGAATCCGACGGGTTGTTACTCGCTCACATTTAATGTTGATGAAAGCTGGCTACAGGAAGGCCAGACGC
GAATTATTTTTGATGGCGTTGGAATTAGCTTATCGACTGCACGGTGCACCAATGCTTCTGGCGTCAGGCA
GCCATCGGAAGCTGTGGTATGGCTGTGCAGGTCGTAAATCACTGCATAATTCGTGTCGCTCAAGGCGCAC
TCCCGTTCTGGATAATGTTTTTTGCGCCGACATCATAACGGTTCTGGCAAATATTCTGAAATGAGCTGTT
GACAATTAATCATCGGCTCGTATAATGTGTGGAATTGTGAGCGGATAACAATTTCACACAGGAAACAGTA
TTCATGTCCCCTATACTAGGTTATTGGAAAATTAAGGGCCTTGTGCAACCCACTCGACTTCTTTTGGAAT
ATCTTGAAGAAAAATATGAAGAGCATTTGTATGAGCGCGATGAAGGTGATAAATGGCGAAACAAAAAGTT
TGAATTGGGTTTGGAGTTTCCCAATCTTCCTTATTATATTGATGGTGATGTTAAATTAACACAGTCTATG
GCCATCATACGTTATATAGCTGACAAGCACAACATGTTGGGTGGTTGTCCAAAAGAGCGTGCAGAGATTT
CAATGCTTGAAGGAGCGGTTTTGGATATTAGATACGGTGTTTCGAGAATTGCATATAGTAAAGACTTTGA
AACTCTCAAAGTTGATTTTCTTAGCAAGCTACCTGAAATGCTGAAAATGTTCGAAGATCGTTTATGTCAT
AAAACATATTTAAATGGTGATCATGTAACCCATCCTGACTTCATGTTGTATGACGCTCTTGATGTTGTTT
TATACATGGACCCAATGTGCCTGGATGCGTTCCCAAAATTAGTTTGTTTTAAAAAACGTATTGAAGCTAT
CCCACAAATTGATAAGTACTTGAAATCCAGCAAGTATATAGCATGGCCTTTGCAGGGCTGGCAAGCCACG
TTTGGTGGTGGCGACCATCCTCCAAAATCGGATCTGATCGAAGGTCGTGGGATCCTGTCGGGACCCGTGC
CAAGCAGGGCCAGAGTTTACACAGATGTTAATACACACAGACCTCGAGAATACTGGGATTACGAGTCACA
TGTGGTGGAATGGGGAAATCAAGATGACTACCAGCTGGTTCGAAAATTAGGCCGAGGTAAATACAGTGAA
GTATTTGAAGCCATCAACATCACAAATAATGAAAAAGTTGTTGTTAAAATTCTCAAGCCAGTAAAAAAGA
AGAAAATTAAGCGTGAAATAAAGATTTTGGAGAATTTGAGAGGAGGTCCCAACATCATCACACTGGCAGA
CATTGTAAAAGACCCTGTGTCACGAACCCCCGCCTTGGTTTTTGAACACGTAAACAACACAGACTTCAAG
CAATTGTACCAGACGTTAACAGACTATGATATTCGATTTTACATGTATGAGATTCTGAAGGCCCTGGATT
ATTGTCACAGCATGGGAATTATGCACAGAGATGTCAAGCCCCATAATGTCATGATTGATCATGAGCACAG
AAAGCTACGACTAATAGACTGGGGTTTGGCTGAGTTTTATCATCCTGGCCAAGAATATAATGTCCGAGTT
GCTTCCCGATACTTCAAAGGTCCTGAGCTACTTGTAGACTATCAGATGTACGATTATAGTTTGGATATGT
GGAGTTTGGGTTGTATGCTGGCAAGTATGATCTTTCGGAAGGAGCCATTTTTCCATGGACATGACAATTA
TGATCAGTTGGTGAGGATAGCCAAGGTTCTGGGGACAGAAGATTTATATGACTATATTGACAAATACAAC
ATTGAATTAGATCCACGTTTCAATGATATCTTGGGCAGACACTCTCGAAAGCGATGGGAACGCTTTGTCC
ACAGTGAAAATCAGCACCTTGTCAGCCCTGAGGCCTTGGATTTCCTGGACAAACTGCTGCGATATGACCA
CCAGTCACGGCTTACTGCAAGAGAGGCAATGGAGCACCCCTATTTCTACACTGTTGTGAAGGACCAGGCT
CGAATGGGTTCATCTAGCATGCCAGGGGGCAGTACGCCCGTCAGCAGCGCCAATATGATGTCAGGGATTT
CTTCAGTGCCAACCCCTTCACCCCTTGGACCTCTGGCAGGCTCACCAGTGATTGCTGCTGCCAACCCCCT
TGGGATGCCTGTTCCAGCTGCCGCTGGCGCTCAGCAGTAACGGCCCTATCTGTCTCCTGATGCCTGAGCA
GAGGTGGGGGAGTCCACCCTCTCCTTGATGCAGCTTGCGCCTGGCGGGGAGGGGTGAAACACTTCAGAAG
CACCGTGTCTGAACCGTTGCTTGTGGATTTATAGTAGTTCAGTCATAAAAAAAAAATTATAATAGGCTGA
TTTTCTTTTTTCTTTTTTTTTTTAACTCGAACTTTTCATAACTCAGGGGATTCCCTGAAAAATTACCTGC
AGCCCGGGGGATCCCCGGGAATTCATCGTGACTGACTGACGATCTGCCTCGCGCGTTTCGGTGATGACGG
TGAAAACCTCTGACACATGCAGCTCCCGGAGACGGTCACAGCTTGTCTGTAAGCGGATGCCGGGAGCAGA
CAAGCCCGTCAGGGCGCGTCAGCGGGTGTTGGCGGGTGTCGGGGCGCAGCCATGACCCAGTCACGTAGCG
ATAGCGGAGTAATTCTTGAAGACGAAAGGGCCTCGTGATACGCCTATTTTTATAGGTTAATGTCATGATA
ATAATGGTTTCTTAGACGTCAGGTGGCACTTTTCGGGGAAATGTGCGCGGAACCCCTATTTGTTTATTTT
TCTAAATACATTCAAATATGTATCCGCTCATGAGACAATAACCCTGATAAATGCTTCAATAATATTGAAA
AAGGAAGAGTATGAGTATTCAACATTTCCGTGTCGCCCTTATTCCCTTTTTTGCGGCATTTTGCCTTCCT
GTTTTTGCTCACCCAGAAACGCTGGTGAAAGTAAAAGATGCTGAAGATCAGTTGGGTGCACGAGTGGGTT
ACATCGAACTGGATCTCAACAGCGGTAAGATCCTTGAGAGTTTTCGCCCCGAAGAACGTTTTCCAATGAT
GAGCACTTTTAAAGTTCTGCTATGTGGCGCGGTATTATCCCGTGTTGACGCCGGGCAAGAGCAACTCGGT
CGCCGCATACACTATTCTCAGAATGACTTGGTTGAGTACTCACCAGTCACAGAAAAGCATCTTACGGATG
GCATGACAGTAAGAGAATTATGCAGTGCTGCCATAACCATGAGTGATAACACTGCGGCCAACTTACTTCT
GACAACGATCGGAGGACCGAAGGAGCTAACCGCTTTTTTGCACAACATGGGGGATCATGTAACTCGCCTT
GATCGTTGGGAACCGGAGCTGAATGAAGCCATACCAAACGACGAGCGTGACACCACGATGCCTGCAGCAA
TGGCAACAACGTTGCGCAAACTATTAACTGGCGAACTACTTACTCTAGCTTCCCGGCAACAATTAATAGA
CTGGATGGAGGCGGATAAAGTTGCAGGACCACTTCTGCGCTCGGCCCTTCCGGCTGGCTGGTTTATTGCT
GATAAATCTGGAGCCGGTGAGCGTGGGTCTCGCGGTATCATTGCAGCACTGGGGCCAGATGGTAAGCCCT
CCCGTATCGTAGTTATCTACACGACGGGGAGTCAGGCAACTATGGATGAACGAAATAGACAGATCGCTGA
GATAGGTGCCTCACTGATTAAGCATTGGTAACTGTCAGACCAAGTTTACTCATATATACTTTAGATTGAT
TTAAAACTTCATTTTTAATTTAAAAGGATCTAGGTGAAGATCCTTTTTGATAATCTCATGACCAAAATCC
CTTAACGTGAGTTTTCGTTCCACTGAGCGTCAGACCCCGTAGAAAAGATCAAAGGATCTTCTTGAGATCC
TTTTTTTCTGCGCGTAATCTGCTGCTTGCAAACAAAAAAACCACCGCTACCAGCGGTGGTTTGTTTGCCG
GATCAAGAGCTACCAACTCTTTTTCCGAAGGTAACTGGCTTCAGCAGAGCGCAGATACCAAATACTGTCC
TTCTAGTGTAGCCGTAGTTAGGCCACCACTTCAAGAACTCTGTAGCACCGCCTACATACCTCGCTCTGCT
AATCCTGTTACCAGTGGCTGCTGCCAGTGGCGATAAGTCGTGTCTTACCGGGTTGGACTCAAGACGATAG
TTACCGGATAAGGCGCAGCGGTCGGGCTGAACGGGGGGTTCGTGCACACAGCCCAGCTTGGAGCGAACGA
CCTACACCGAACTGAGATACCTACAGCGTGAGCTATGAGAAAGCGCCACGCTTCCCGAAGGGAGAAAGGC
GGACAGGTATCCGGTAAGCGGCAGGGTCGGAACAGGAGAGCGCACGAGGGAGCTTCCAGGGGGAAACGCC
TGGTATCTTTATAGTCCTGTCGGGTTTCGCCACCTCTGACTTGAGCGTCGATTTTTGTGATGCTCGTCAG
GGGGGCGGAGCCTATGGAAAAACGCCAGCAACGCGGCCTTTTTACGGTTCCTGGCCTTTTGCTGGCCTTT
TGCTCACATGTTCTTTCCTGCGTTATCCCCTGATTCTGTGGATAACCGTATTACCGCCTTTGAGTGAGCT
GATACCGCTCGCCGCAGCCGAACGACCGAGCGCAGCGAGTCAGTGAGCGAGGAAGCGGAAGAGCGCCTGA
TGCGGTA
