>Addgene plasmid #27083 | pDB1 (CK2alpha) | depositor partial sequence | sequence record 38089 | insert region
AGCTTATCGACTGCACGGTGCACCAATGCTTCTGGCGTCAGGCAGCCATCGGAAGCTGTGGTATGGCTGT
GCAGGTCGTAAATCACTGCATAATTCGTGTCGCTCAAGGCGCACTCCCGTTCTGGATAATGTTTTTTGCG
CCGACATCATAACGGTTCTGGCAAATATTCTGAAATGAGCTGTTGACAATTAATCATCGGCTCGTATAAT
GTGTGGAATTGTGAGCGGATAACAATTTCACACAGGAAACAGTATTCATGTCCCCTATACTAGGTTATTG
GAAAATTAAGGGCCTTGTGCAACCCACTCGACTTCTTTTGGAATATCTTGAAGAAAAATATGAAGAGCAT
TTGTATGAGCGCGATGAAGGTGATAAATGGCGAAACAAAAAGTTTGAATTGGGTTTGGAGTTTCCCAATC
TTCCTTATTATATTGATGGTGATGTTAAATTAACACAGTCTATGGCCATCATACGTTATATAGCTGACAA
GCACAACATGTTGGGTGGTTGTCCAAAAGAGCGTGCAGAGATTTCAATGCTTGAAGGAGCGGTTTTGGAT
ATTAGATACGGTGTTTCGAGAATTGCATATAGTAAAGACTTTGAAACTCTCAAAGTTGATTTTCTTAGCA
AGCTACCTGAAATGCTGAAAATGTTCGAAGATCGTTTATGTCATAAAACATATTTAAATGGTGATCATGT
AACCCATCCTGACTTCATGTTGTATGACGCTCTTGATGTTGTTTTATACATGGACCCAATGTGCCTGGAT
GCGTTCCCAAAATTAGTTTGTTTTAAAAAACGTATTGAAGCTATCCCACAAATTGATAAGTACTTGAAAT
CCAGCAAGTATATAGCATGGCCTTTGCAGGGCTGGCAAGCCACGTTTGGTGGTGGCGACCATCCTCCAAA
ATCGGATCTGATCGAAGGTCGTGGGATCCTGTCGGGACCCGTGCCAAGCAGGGCCAGAGTTTACACAGAT
GTTAATACACACAGACCTCGAGAATACTGGGATTACGAGTCACATGTGGTGGAATGGGGAAATCAAGATG
ACTACCAGCTGGTTCGAAAATTAGGCCGAGGTAAATACAGTGAAGTATTTGAAGCCATCAACATCACAAA
TAATGAAAAAGTTGTTGTTAAAATTCTCAAGCCAGTAAAAAAGAAGAAAATTAAGCGTGAAATAAAGATT
TTGGAGAATTTGAGAGGAGGTCCCAACATCATCACACTGGCAGACATTGTAAAAGACCCTGTGTCACGAA
CCCCCGCCTTGGTTTTTGAACACGTAAACAACACAGACTTCAAGCAATTGTACCAGACGTTAACAGACTA
TGATATTCGATTTTACATGTATGAGATTCTGAAGGCCCTGGATTATTGTCACAGCATGGGAATTATGCAC
AGAGATGTCAAGCCCCATAATGTCATGATTGATCATGAGCACAGAAAGCTACGACTAATAGACTGGGGTT
TGGCTGAGTTTTATCATCCTGGCCAAGAATATAATGTCCGAGTTGCTTCCCGATACTTCAAAGGTCCTGA
GCTACTTGTAGACTATCAGATGTACGATTATAGTTTGGATATGTGGAGTTTGGGTTGTATGCTGGCAAGT
ATGATCTTTCGGAAGGAGCCATTTTTCCATGGACATGACAATTATGATCAGTTGGTGAGGATAGCCAAGG
TTCTGGGGACAGAAGATTTATATGACTATATTGACAAATACAACATTGAATTAGATCCACGTTTCAATGA
TATCTTGGGCAGACACTCTCGAAAGCGATGGGAACGCTTTGTCCACAGTGAAAATCAGCACCTTGTCAGC
CCTGAGGCCTTGGATTTCCTGGACAAACTGCTGCGATATGACCACCAGTCACGGCTTACTGCAAGAGAGG
CAATGGAGCACCCCTATTTCTACACTGTTGTGAAGGACCAGGCTCGAATGGGTTCATCTAGCATGCCAGG
GGGCAGTACGCCCGTCAGCAGCGCCAATATGATGTCAGGGATTTCTTCAGTGCCAACCCCTTCACCCCTT
GGACCTCTGGCAGGCTCACCAGTGATTGCTGCTGCCAACCCCCTTGGGATGCCTGTTCCAGCTGCCGCTG
GCGCTCAGCAGTAACGGCCCTATCTGTCTCCTGATGCCTGAGCAGAGGTGGGGGAGTCCACCCTCTCCTT
GATGCAGCTTGCGCCTGGCGGGGAGGGGTGAAACACTTCAGAAGCACCGTGTCTGAACCGTTGCTTGTGG
ATTTATAGTAGTTCAGTCATAAAAAAAAAATTATAATAGGCTGATTTTCTTTTTTCTTTTTTTTTTTAAC
TCGAACTTTTCATAACTCAGGGGATTCCCTGAAAAATTACCTGCAGCCCGGGGGATCCCCGGGAATTCAT
CGTGACTGACTGACGATCTGCCTCGCGCGTTTCGGTGATGACGGTGAAAACCTCTGACACATGCAGCTCC
CGGAGACGGTCACAGCTTGTCTGTAAGCGGATGCCGGGAGCAGACAAGCCCGTCAGGGCGCGTCAGCGGG
TGTTGGCGGGTGTCGGGGCGCAGCCATGACCCAGTCACGTAGCGATAGCGGAGTGTATAATTCTTGAAGA
CGAAAGGGCCTCGTGATACGCCTATTTTTATAGGTTAATGTCATGATAATAATGGTTTCTTAGACGTCAG
GTGGCACTTTTCGGGGAAATGTGCGCGGAACCCCT
